>Addgene plasmid #17317 | Flag-NHR2+R pcDNA3.1 | addgene partial sequence | sequence record 23264 | CMV-F 5'-CGCAAATGGGCGGTAGGCGTG-3'
TCTCTGGCTACTAGAGACCCACTGCTTACTGGCTTATCGAAATTAATACGACTCACTATAGGGAGACCCA
AGCTGGCTAGCATGCCAGACTACAAGGACGATGATGACAAGCTCGAGGTGAGCCTGTGCGACCTCAACGT
GCCGGGAGCCGACGGCGACGACGGCGCACCGCCTGCCGGCTGCCCGATCCCGCAGAACTCGCTCAATTCT
CAGCACAGCCGCGCGCTGCCGGCGCAGCTCGACGGCGACCTGCGCTTCCACGCGCTTCGCGCCGGCGCGC
ACGTCCGCATCCAGGACGAGCAGACGGTGGCGCGCCTGGAGCACGGTCGCGACCATCGCGAGCTCCTGCT
CGGCATCCGGCCTGTGCTGCTGGCCGACCGCCTCGTCGTCGTGGCCCCGGTGTCGCTCTGCGTCCGCGTT
GACCACCAGGCCCAGGATGTCGCCGCTGTGCAGAGGCCCGGGCACGCGATACACCGCCCAGAACTCCTTG
CGGTCCACCATGGCCTCGGGGCTGAAGGGCAGGT
