[The description below was written by a language model from this plasmid's Addgene catalogue record.]
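Description:
Flag-NHR2+R pcDNA3.1 is a mammalian expression plasmid built on a lab-modified pcDNA3.1 backbone (pcDNA3.1 N-FLAG/Hygro, about 5.6 kb without insert) that supplies an N-terminal FLAG epitope upstream of the cloning site. It is maintained in E. coli as a high-copy plasmid under ampicillin selection. The "Hygro" designation of the backbone implies a hygromycin resistance marker for selection in mammalian cells, although no feature table is provided to confirm this. The record also does not explicitly state the promoter. pcDNA3.1 vectors normally drive expression from the CMV immediate-early promoter and terminate with the bovine growth hormone polyadenylation signal, and the listed T7 and BGH reverse sequencing primers are consistent with that standard layout flanking the insert.

The insert is a 975 bp fragment of mouse Neuralized-like (Neurl1a, also known as Neurl or Rnf67), introduced by restriction enzyme cloning. The size and the construct name suggest a truncated form of the protein rather than the full-length coding sequence, most likely the second neuralized homology repeat (NHR2) together with the C-terminal RING finger domain. The record does not define the exact boundaries, so this reading rests on the name alone. The product would be a FLAG-tagged partial Neurl1 protein that can be detected or immunoprecipitated with anti-FLAG reagents.

The associated study concerns how N-myristoylation targets Neurl1 to the plasma membrane and how the protein regulates the Notch ligand Jagged1. This plasmid therefore fits as a domain-deletion construct for mapping which regions of Neurl1 contribute to localization, interaction or ubiquitin ligase-related activity in transfected mammalian cells.
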