Addgene plasmid #17317: Flag-NHR2+R pcDNA3.1
Depositing lab: Joan Conaway & Ronald Conaway. Depositing organization: Stowers Institute for Medical Research. Publication: Neuralized-like 1 (Neurl1) targeted to the plasma membrane by N-myristoylation regulates the Notch ligand Jagged1. Koutelou E, Sato S, Tomomori-Sato C, Florens L, Swanson SK, Washburn MP, Kokkinaki M, Conaway RC, Conaway JW, Moschonas NK. J Biol Chem. 2008 Feb 15;283(7):3846-53. doi: 10.1074/jbc.M706974200. Epub 2007 Dec 12. PubMed 18077452.
Backbone
  Vector backbone: pcDNA3.1 N-FLAG/Hygro
  Backbone manufacturer: Conaway Lab
  Backbone size w/o insert (bp): 5600
  Vector type: Mammalian Expression
Growth in bacteria
  Bacterial resistance: Ampicillin, 100 μg/mL
  Growth temperature: 37°C
  Growth strain: DH5alpha
  Copy number: High Copy
Gene/Insert
  Gene/Insert name: Neuralized-like
  Species: M. musculus (mouse)
  Insert size (bp): 975
  GenBank ID: BC058386
  Entrez Gene: Neurl1a (a.k.a. Nlz, Neu1, Neur1, Neurl, Rnf67, AI450910, AI481072, 2410129E16Rik)
  Tag / fusion protein: FLAG (N terminal on backbone)
  Cloning method: Restriction Enzyme
  Sequencing primers: 5′ T7; 3′ BGH rev
Terms and licenses: Academic/Nonprofit Terms; Industry Terms: Not Available to Industry
How to cite: Flag-NHR2+R pcDNA3.1 was a gift from Joan Conaway & Ronald Conaway (Addgene plasmid # 17317 ; http://n2t.net/addgene:17317 ; RRID:Addgene_17317)
